>Addgene plasmid #163935 | CDS_aadA_chlo | addgene full sequence | sequence record 331897 | Addgene NGS Result
TTTCCACAGGCTCCGCCCCCCTGACGAGCATCACAAAAATCGACGCTCAAGTCAGAGGTGGCGAAACCCG
ACAGGACTATAAAGATACCAGGCGTTTCCCCCTGGAAGCTCCCTCGTGCGCTCTCCTGTTCCGACCCTGC
CGCTTACCGGATACCTGTCCGCCTTTCTCCCTTCGGGAAGCGTGGCGCTTTCTCATAGCTCACGCTGTAG
GTATCTCAGTTCGGTGTAGGTCGTTCGCTCCAAGCTGGGCTGTGTGCACGAACCCCCCGTTCAGCCCGAC
CGCTGCGCCTTATCCGGTAACTATCGTCTTGAGTCCAACCCGGTAAGACACGACTTATCGCCACTGGCAG
CAGCCACTGGTAACAGGATTAGCAGAGCGAGGTATGTAGGCGGTGCTACAGAGTTCTTGAAGTGGTGGCC
TAACTACGGCTACACTAGAAGAACAGTATTTGGTATCTGCGCTCTGCTGAAGCCAGTTACCTTCGGAAAA
AGAGTTGGTAGCTCTTGATCCGGCAAACAAACCACCGCTGGTAGCGGTGGTTTTTTTGTTTGCAAGCAGC
AGATTACGCGCAGAAAAAAAGGATCTCAAGAAGATCCTTTGATCTTTTCTACGGGGTCTGACGCTCAGTG
GAACGAAAACTCACGTTAAGGGATTTTGGTCATGAGATTATCAAAAAGGATCTTCACCTAGATCCTTTTA
AATTAAAAATGAAGTTTTAAATCAATCTAAAGTATATATGAGTAAACTTGGTCTGACAGCTCGAGGCTTG
GATTCTCACCAATAAAAAACGCCCGGCGGCAACCGAGCGTTCTGAACAAATCCAGATGGAGTTCTGAGGT
CATTACTGGATCTATCAACAGGAGTCCAAGCGAGCTCGATATCAAATTACGCCCCGCCCTGCCACTCATC
GCAGTACTGTTGTAATTCATTAAGCATTCTGCCGACATGGAAGCCATCACAAACGGCATGATGAACCTGA
ATCGCCAGCGGCATCAGCACCTTGTCGCCTTGCGTATAATATTTGCCCATGGTGAAAACGGGGGCGAAGA
AGTTGTCCATATTGGCCACGTTTAAATCAAAACTGGTGAAACTCACCCAGGGATTGGCTGAGACGAAAAA
CATATTCTCAATAAACCCTTTAGGGAAATAGGCCAGGTTTTCACCGTAACACGCCACATCTTGCGAATAT
ATGTGTAGAAACTGCCGGAAATCGTCGTGGTATTCACTCCAGAGCGATGAAAACGTTTCAGTTTGCTCAT
GGAAAACGGTGTAACAAGGGTGAACACTATCCCATATCACCAGCTCACCGTCTTTCATTGCCATACGAAA
TTCCGGATGAGCATTCATCAGGCGGGCAAGAATGTGAATAAAGGCCGGATAAAACTTGTGCTTATTTTTC
TTTACGGTCTTTAAAAAGGCCGTAATATCCAGCTGAACGGTCTGGTTATAGGTACATTGAGCAACTGACT
GAAATGCCTCAAAATGTTCTTTACGATGCCATTGGGATATATCAACGGTGGTATATCCAGTGATTTTTTT
CTCCATTTTAGCTTCCTTAGCTCCTGAAAATCTCGATAACTCAAAAAATACGCCCGGTAGTGATCTTATT
TCATTATGGTGAAAGTTGGAACCTCTTACGTGCCCGATCAACTCGAGTGCCACCTGACGTCTAAGAAACC
ATTATTATCATGACATTAACCTATAAAAATAGGCGTATCACGAGGCAGAATTTCAGATAAAAAAAATCCT
TAGCTTTCGCTAAGGATGATTTCTGGAATTCGCTCTTCAGGTCTCAAAGCTTATTTGCCAACTACCTTAG
TGATCTCGCCTTTCACGTAGTGGACAAATTCTTCCAACTGATCTGCGCGCGAGGCCAAGCGATCTTCTTC
TTGTCCAAGATAAGCCTGTCTAGCTTCAAGTATGACGGGCTGATACTGGGCCGGCAGGCGCTCCATTGCC
CAGTCGGCAGCGACATCCTTCGGCGCGATTTTGCCGGTTACTGCGCTGTACCAAATGCGGGACAACGTAA
GCACTACATTTCGCTCATCGCCAGCCCAGTCGGGCGGCGAGTTCCATAGCGTTAAGGTTTCATTTAGCGC
CTCAAATAGATCCTGTTCAGGAACCGGATCAAAGAGTTCCTCCGCCGCTGGACCTACCAAGGCAACGCTA
TGTTCTCTTGCTTTTGTCAGCAAGATAGCCAGATCAATGTCGATCGTGGCTGGCTCGAAGATACCTGCAA
GAATGTCATTGCGCTGCCATTCTCCAAATTGCAGTTCGCGCTTAGCTGGATAACGCCACGGAATGATGTC
GTCGTGCACAACAATGGTGACTTCTACAGCGCGGAGAATCTCGCTCTCTCCAGGGGAAGCCGAAGTTTCC
AAAAGGTCGTTGATCAAAGCTCGCCGCGTTGTTTCATCAAGCCTTACGGTCACCGTAACCAGCAAATCAA
TATCACTGTGTGGCTTCAGGCCGCCATCCACTGCGGAGCCGTACAAATGTACGGCCAGCAACGTCGGTTC
GAGATGGCGCTCGATGACGCCAACTACCTCTGATAGTTGAGTTGATACTTCGGCGATAACCGCTTCACGA
GCCATTAGAGACCTGAAGAGCCCCTGCAGTCCGGCAAAAAAGGGCAAGGTGTCACCACCCTGCCCTTTTT
CTTTAAAACCGAAAAGATTACTTCGCGTTATGCAGGCTTCCTCGCTCACTGACTCGCTGCGCTCGGTCGT
TCGGCTGCGGCGAGCGGTATCAGCTCACTCAAAGGCGGTAATACGGTTATCCACAGAATCAGGGGATAAC
GCAGGAAAGAACATGTGAGCAAAAGGCCAGCAAAAGGCCAGGAACCGTAAAAAGGCCGCGTTGCTGGCGT
T
Features (pLannotate 1.2.2; 8 found; start..end, strand, type, name):
      1..589     -  rep_origin     ori: high-copy-number ColE1/pMB1/pBR322/pUC origin of replication
    772..866     -  terminator     lambda t0 terminator: transcription terminator from phage lambda
    890..1546    -  CDS            cat: CAT_ECOLX - Experimental evidence at protein level: Swiss-Prot protein existence level 1. This enzyme is an effector of chloramphenicol resistance in bacteria. From Escherichia coli. This protein is used as a marker in many commonly used cloning vectors, such as pACYC184.
   1547..1644    -  promoter       cat promoter: promoter of the E. coli cat gene encoding chloramphenicol acetyltransferase
   1730..1773    -  terminator     bacterial terminator: putative bacterial transcription terminator
   1801..2586    -  CDS            SmR: aminoglycoside adenylyltransferase (Murphy, 1985); aadA; confers resistance to spectinomycin and streptomycin
   2620..2677    +  terminator     his operon terminator: This putative transcriptin terminator from the E. coli his operon has a 2-bp deletion introduced during synthesis. Its efficiency has not been determined.
   2696..2824    -  rep_origin     RSF ori (fragment): Plasmids containing the RSF 1030 origin of replication can be propagated in E. coli cells that contain additional plasmids with compatible origins.
