[The description below was written by a language model from this plasmid's Addgene catalogue record and pLannotate feature annotations shown in this document.]
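Description:
CDS_aadA_chlo is a Level 0 (L0) coding-sequence part in the pUAP4 backbone, deposited as part of a toolkit for reprogramming gene expression in the liverwort Marchantia polymorpha. It is a small (about 2.9 kb), high-copy bacterial plasmid that serves as a storage and donor vector for a single standardised DNA part rather than as an expression construct in its own right. It is maintained in E. coli through a ColE1/pUC-type origin of replication and selected with chloramphenicol, with resistance provided by the cat gene under its native cat promoter and followed by the lambda t0 terminator. A short fragment annotated as RSF origin sequence is also detected, but it is only partial, and the record gives no indication that it functions.

The payload is the aadA gene, which encodes an aminoglycoside adenylyltransferase conferring resistance to spectinomycin and streptomycin. No promoter, untranslated region or plant terminator is annotated next to it, which fits its designation as a CDS-only part. The insert position is bracketed by bacterial transcription terminators (a putative bacterial terminator and a his operon terminator) that insulate the cloned part from read-through transcription from the backbone. The specific cloning sites flanking the part are not recorded.

L0 parts of this kind are generally combined with separate promoter, terminator and other modules in hierarchical assembly to build complete transcription units. The "chlo" suffix suggests that this aadA part is intended for chloroplast use, where aadA is a widely used selectable marker. However, the record does not state this explicitly, nor does it say whether the sequence has been codon-adapted.
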