Addgene plasmid #163935: CDS_aadA_chlo
Purpose: L0 part - CDS
Depositing lab: Jim Haseloff. Depositing organization: University of Cambridge. Publication: Systematic tools for reprogramming plant gene expression in a simple model, Marchantia polymorpha. Sauret-Gueto S, Frangedakis E, Silvestri L, Rebmann M, Tomaselli M, Markel K, Delmans M, West A, Patron NJ, Haseloff J. ACS Synth Biol. 2020 Mar 12. doi: 10.1021/acssynbio.9b00511. PubMed 32163700.
Backbone
  Vector backbone: pUAP4
  Vector type: Bacterial Expression
Growth in bacteria
  Bacterial resistance: Chloramphenicol, 25 μg/mL
  Growth temperature: 37°C
  Growth strain: DH5alpha
  Copy number: High Copy
Gene/Insert
  Gene/Insert name: aadA gene for spectinomycin resistance
  Species: Other
  Cloning method: Restriction Enzyme; 5′ cloning site Unknown (unknown if destroyed); 3′ cloning site Unknown (unknown if destroyed)
How to cite: CDS_aadA_chlo was a gift from Jim Haseloff (Addgene plasmid # 163935 ; http://n2t.net/addgene:163935 ; RRID:Addgene_163935)
